Addgene plasmid #225730: pET28b-MelI
Purpose: To express MelI (Rv1939) in E. coli
Depositing lab: Nicole Sampson. Depositing organization: Stony Brook University. Publication: Mycobacterium tuberculosis Mce3R TetR-like Repressor Forms an Asymmetric Four-Helix Bundle and Binds a Nonpalindrome Sequencedagger. Panagoda NT, Balazsi G, Sampson NS. ACS Chem Biol. 2024 Dec 20;19(12):2580-2592. doi: 10.1021/acschembio.4c00687. Epub 2024 Nov 15. PubMed 39545866.
Backbone
  Vector backbone: pET
  Vector type: Bacterial Expression
Growth in bacteria
  Bacterial resistance: Kanamycin, 50 μg/mL
  Growth temperature: 37°C
  Growth strain: DH5alpha
  Copy number: High Copy
Gene/Insert
  Gene/Insert name: melI (alt name: Rv1939)
  Species: Mycobacterium tuberculosis
  Tag / fusion protein: 6xHis (N terminal on insert)
  Cloning method: Restriction Enzyme; 5′ cloning site unknown (unknown if destroyed)
Terms and licenses: Academic/Nonprofit Terms; Industry Terms: Not Available to Industry
How to cite: pET28b-MelI was a gift from Nicole Sampson (Addgene plasmid # 225730 ; http://n2t.net/addgene:225730 ; RRID:Addgene_225730)
