[The description below was written by a language model from this plasmid's Addgene catalogue record and pLannotate feature annotations shown in this document.]
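Description:
pET28b-MelI is a bacterial expression plasmid of the pET family (5,823 nt in the sequenced record) built to produce the Mycobacterium tuberculosis protein MelI, also designated Rv1939, in E. coli. It is selected with kanamycin through the aph(3')-Ia aminoglycoside phosphotransferase gene and replicates from a ColE1/pMB1-type origin. The catalogue lists it as high copy, although the feature table also shows the rop gene and the pBR322 bom region, elements normally associated with lower, pBR322-like copy number. An f1 phage origin is present as well, which in principle allows single-stranded DNA production. Short annotated fragments of a tetracycline resistance gene and of the AmpR promoter are backbone remnants, not functional markers.

The expression cassette follows the standard pET layout: a T7 promoter immediately followed by a lac operator, the strong T7 gene 10 ribosome binding site, the coding region, and a T7 terminator. A lacI gene with its own promoter is carried on the plasmid, so transcription is repressed until lactose or IPTG is added, and it requires a host that supplies T7 RNA polymerase. The melI insert itself is not annotated, but it would occupy the unannotated interval downstream of the thrombin site. The record describes an N-terminal 6xHis tag, consistent with a His-containing tag fragment annotated just upstream of that thrombin cleavage site, which could allow tag removal after affinity purification. A second His-tag fragment lies downstream of the insert region; whether it is translated depends on an insert stop codon, which the record does not show. The restriction sites used for cloning are also not stated. The stated use is recombinant MelI expression in E. coli.
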