Features (pLannotate 1.2.2; 20 found; start..end, strand, type, name):
    164..221     +  promoter       AmpR promoter (fragment): bla
    230..1045    -  CDS            KanR: aminoglycoside phosphotransferase; aph(3')-Ia; confers resistance to kanamycin in bacteria or G418 (Geneticin®) in eukaryotes
   1167..1755    +  rep_origin     ori: high-copy-number ColE1/pMB1/pBR322/pUC origin of replication
   1941..2080    -  misc_feature   bom: basis of mobility region from pBR322
   2182..2373    -  CDS            rop: Rop protein, which maintains plasmids at low copy number; rop
   2390..2770    +  CDS            YPB1_ECOLX: Protein predicted: Swiss-Prot protein existence level 4. From Escherichia coli.
   2842..3133    -  CDS            TcR (fragment): tetracycline efflux protein; tet; confers resistance to tetracycline
   3148..3169    -  protein_bind   CAP binding site: CAP binding activates transcription in the presence of cAMP. E. coli catabolite activator protein
   3182..4264    -  CDS            lacI: lac repressor; lacI; The lac repressor binds to the lac operator to inhibit transcription in E. coli. This inhibition can be relieved by adding lactose or isopropyl-β-D-thiogalactopyranoside (IPTG).
   4265..4342    -  promoter       lacI promoter: lacI
   4350..4629    -  CDS            TcR (fragment): tetracycline efflux protein; tet; confers resistance to tetracycline
   4651..4669    +  promoter       T7 promoter: promoter for bacteriophage T7 RNA polymerase
   4670..4694    +  protein_bind   lac operator: The lac repressor binds to the lac operator to inhibit transcription in E. coli. This inhibition can be relieved by adding lactose or isopropyl-β-D-thiogalactopyranoside (IPTG). lac repressor encoded by lacI
   4709..4731    +  RBS            RBS: efficient ribosome binding site from bacteriophage T7 gene 10 (Olins and Rangwala, 1989)
   4750..4766    +  CDS            capTEV™ (fragment): composite tag for in vivo biotinylation, TEV protease cleavage, and 6xHis tagging
   4777..4794    +  CDS            thrombin site: thrombin recognition and cleavage site
   5338..5355    +  CDS            9xHis (fragment): 9xHis affinity tag
   5365..5414    +  CDS            SET1 (fragment): solubility-enhancement tag derived from T7 phage gene 10B
   5422..5469    +  terminator     T7 terminator: transcription terminator for bacteriophage T7 RNA polymerase
   5506..111     +  rep_origin     f1 ori (across the origin) (sequence partly withheld): f1 bacteriophage origin of replication; arrow indicates direction of (+) strand synthesis
>Addgene plasmid #225730 | pET28b-MelI | addgene full sequence | sequence record 450320 | Addgene NGS Result
GAACAACACTCAACCCTATCTCGGTCTATTCTTTTGATTTATAAGGGATTTTGCCGATTTCGGCCTATTG
GTTAAAAAATGAGCTGATTTAACAAAAATTTAACGCGAATTTTAACAAAATATTAACGCTTACAATTTAG
GTGGCACTTTTCGGGGAAATGTGCGCGGAACCCCTATTTGTTTATTTTTCTAAATACATTCAAATATGTA
TCCGCTCATGAATTAATTCTTAGAAAAACTCATCGAGCATCAAATGAAACTGCAATTTATTCATATCAGG
ATTATCAATACCATATTTTTGAAAAAGCCGTTTCTGTAATGAAGGAGAAAACTCACCGAGGCAGTTCCAT
AGGATGGCAAGATCCTGGTATCGGTCTGCGATTCCGACTCGTCCAACATCAATACAACCTATTAATTTCC
CCTCGTCAAAAATAAGGTTATCAAGTGAGAAATCACCATGAGTGACGACTGAATCCGGTGAGAATGGCAA
AAGTTTATGCATTTCTTTCCAGACTTGTTCAACAGGCCAGCCATTACGCTCGTCATCAAAATCACTCGCA
TCAACCAAACCGTTATTCATTCGTGATTGCGCCTGAGCGAGACGAAATACGCGATCGCTGTTAAAAGGAC
AATTACAAACAGGAATCGAATGCAACCGGCGCAGGAACACTGCCAGCGCATCAACAATATTTTCACCTGA
ATCAGGATATTCTTCTAATACCTGGAATGCTGTTTTCCCGGGGATCGCAGTGGTGAGTAACCATGCATCA
TCAGGAGTACGGATAAAATGCTTGATGGTCGGAAGAGGCATAAATTCCGTCAGCCAGTTTAGTCTGACCA
TCTCATCTGTAACATCATTGGCAACGCTACCTTTGCCATGTTTCAGAAACAACTCTGGCGCATCGGGCTT
CCCATACAATCGATAGATTGTCGCACCTGATTGCCCGACATTATCGCGAGCCCATTTATACCCATATAAA
TCAGCATCCATGTTGGAATTTAATCGCGGCCTAGAGCAAGACGTTTCCCGTTGAATATGGCTCATAACAC
CCCTTGTATTACTGTTTATGTAAGCAGACAGTTTTATTGTTCATGACCAAAATCCCTTAACGTGAGTTTT
CGTTCCACTGAGCGTCAGACCCCGTAGAAAAGATCAAAGGATCTTCTTGAGATCCTTTTTTTCTGCGCGT
AATCTGCTGCTTGCAAACAAAAAAACCACCGCTACCAGCGGTGGTTTGTTTGCCGGATCAAGAGCTACCA
ACTCTTTTTCCGAAGGTAACTGGCTTCAGCAGAGCGCAGATACCAAATACTGTCCTTCTAGTGTAGCCGT
AGTTAGGCCACCACTTCAAGAACTCTGTAGCACCGCCTACATACCTCGCTCTGCTAATCCTGTTACCAGT
GGCTGCTGCCAGTGGCGATAAGTCGTGTCTTACCGGGTTGGACTCAAGACGATAGTTACCGGATAAGGCG
CAGCGGTCGGGCTGAACGGGGGGTTCGTGCACACAGCCCAGCTTGGAGCGAACGACCTACACCGAACTGA
GATACCTACAGCGTGAGCTATGAGAAAGCGCCACGCTTCCCGAAGGGAGAAAGGCGGACAGGTATCCGGT
AAGCGGCAGGGTCGGAACAGGAGAGCGCACGAGGGAGCTTCCAGGGGGAAACGCCTGGTATCTTTATAGT
CCTGTCGGGTTTCGCCACCTCTGACTTGAGCGTCGATTTTTGTGATGCTCGTCAGGGGGGCGGAGCCTAT
GGAAAAACGCCAGCAACGCGGCCTTTTTACGGTTCCTGGCCTTTTGCTGGCCTTTTGCTCACATGTTCTT
TCCTGCGTTATCCCCTGATTCTGTGGATAACCGTATTACCGCCTTTGAGTGAGCTGATACCGCTCGCCGC
AGCCGAACGACCGAGCGCAGCGAGTCAGTGAGCGAGGAAGCGGAAGAGCGCCTGATGCGGTATTTTCTCC
TTACGCATCTGTGCGGTATTTCACACCGCAATGGTGCACTCTCAGTACAATCTGCTCTGATGCCGCATAG
TTAAGCCAGTATACACTCCGCTATCGCTACGTGACTGGGTCATGGCTGCGCCCCGACACCCGCCAACACC
CGCTGACGCGCCCTGACGGGCTTGTCTGCTCCCGGCATCCGCTTACAGACAAGCTGTGACCGTCTCCGGG
AGCTGCATGTGTCAGAGGTTTTCACCGTCATCACCGAAACGCGCGAGGCAGCTGCGGTAAAGCTCATCAG
CGTGGTCGTGAAGCGATTCACAGATGTCTGCCTGTTCATCCGCGTCCAGCTCGTTGAGTTTCTCCAGAAG
CGTTAATGTCTGGCTTCTGATAAAGCGGGCCATGTTAAGGGCGGTTTTTTCCTGTTTGGTCACTGATGCC
TCCGTGTAAGGGGGATTTCTGTTCATGGGGGTAATGATACCGATGAAACGAGAGAGGATGCTCACGATAC
GGGTTACTGATGATGAACATGCCCGGTTACTGGAACGTTGTGAGGGTAAACAACTGGCGGTATGGATGCG
GCGGGACCAGAGAAAAATCACTCAGGGTCAATGCCAGCGCTTCGTTAATACAGATGTAGGTGTTCCACAG
GGTAGCCAGCAGCATCCTGCGATGCAGATCCGGAACATAATGGTGCAGGGCGCTGACTTCCGCGTTTCCA
GACTTTACGAAACACGGAAACCGAAGACCATTCATGTTGTTGCTCAGGTCGCAGACGTTTTGCAGCAGCA
GTCGCTTCACGTTCGCTCGCGTATCGGTGATTCATTCTGCTAACCAGTAAGGCAACCCCGCCAGCCTAGC
CGGGTCCTCAACGACAGGAGCACGATCATGCGCACCCGTGGGGCCGCCATGCCGGCGATAATGGCCTGCT
TCTCGCCGAAACGTTTGGTGGCGGGACCAGTGACGAAGGCTTGAGCGAGGGCGTGCAAGATTCCGAATAC
CGCAAGCGACAGGCCGATCATCGTCGCGCTCCAGCGAAAGCGGTCCTCGCCGAAAATGACCCAGAGCGCT
GCCGGCACCTGTCCTACGAGTTGCATGATAAAGAAGACAGTCATAAGTGCGGCGACGATAGTCATGCCCC
GCGCCCACCGGAAGGAGCTGACTGGGTTGAAGGCTCTCAAGGGCATCGGTCGAGATCCCGGTGCCTAATG
AGTGAGCTAACTTACATTAATTGCGTTGCGCTCACTGCCCGCTTTCCAGTCGGGAAACCTGTCGTGCCAG
CTGCATTAATGAATCGGCCAACGCGCGGGGAGAGGCGGTTTGCGTATTGGGCGCCAGGGTGGTTTTTCTT
TTCACCAGTGAGACGGGCAACAGCTGATTGCCCTTCACCGCCTGGCCCTGAGAGAGTTGCAGCAAGCGGT
CCACGCTGGTTTGCCCCAGCAGGCGAAAATCCTGTTTGATGGTGGTTAACGGCGGGATATAACATGAGCT
GTCTTCGGTATCGTCGTATCCCACTACCGAGATATCCGCACCAACGCGCAGCCCGGACTCGGTAATGGCG
CGCATTGCGCCCAGCGCCATCTGATCGTTGGCAACCAGCATCGCAGTGGGAACGATGCCCTCATTCAGCA
TTTGCATGGTTTGTTGAAAACCGGACATGGCACTCCAGTCGCCTTCCCGTTCCGCTATCGGCTGAATTTG
ATTGCGAGTGAGATATTTATGCCAGCCAGCCAGACGCAGACGCGCCGAGACAGAACTTAATGGGCCCGCT
AACAGCGCGATTTGCTGGTGACCCAATGCGACCAGATGCTCCACGCCCAGTCGCGTACCGTCTTCATGGG
AGAAAATAATACTGTTGATGGGTGTCTGGTCAGAGACATCAAGAAATAACGCCGGAACATTAGTGCAGGC
AGCTTCCACAGCAATGGCATCCTGGTCATCCAGCGGATAGTTAATGATCAGCCCACTGACGCGTTGCGCG
AGAAGATTGTGCACCGCCGCTTTACAGGCTTCGACGCCGCTTCGTTCTACCATCGACACCACCACGCTGG
CACCCAGTTGATCGGCGCGAGATTTAATCGCCGCGACAATTTGCGACGGCGCGTGCAGGGCCAGACTGGA
GGTGGCAACGCCAATCAGCAACGACTGTTTGCCCGCCAGTTGTTGTGCCACGCGGTTGGGAATGTAATTC
AGCTCCGCCATCGCCGCTTCCACTTTTTCCCGCGTTTTCGCAGAAACGTGGCTGGCCTGGTTCACCACGC
GGGAAACGGTCTGATAAGAGACACCGGCATACTCTGCGACATCGTATAACGTTACTGGTTTCACATTCAC
CACCCTGAATTGACTCTCTTCCGGGCGCTATCATGCCATACCGCGAAAGGTTTTGCGCCATTCGATGGTG
TCCGGGATCTCGACGCTCTCCCTTATGCGACTCCTGCATTAGGAAGCAGCCCAGTAGTAGGTTGAGGCCG
TTGAGCACCGCCGCCGCAAGGAATGGTGCATGCAAGGAGATGGCGCCCAACAGTCCCCCGGCCACGGGGC
CTGCCACCATACCCACGCCGAAACAAGCGCTCATGAGCCCGAAGTGGCGAGCCCGATCTTCCCCATCGGT
GATGTCGGCGATATAGGCGCCAGCAACCGCACCTGTGGCGCCGGTGATGCCGGCCACGATGCGTCCGGCG
TAGAGGATCGAGATCTCGATCCCGCGAAATTAATACGACTCACTATAGGGGAATTGTGAGCGGATAACAA
TTCCCCTCTAGAAATAATTTTGTTTAACTTTAAGAAGGAGATATACCATGGGCAGCAGCCATCATCATCA
TCATCACAGCAGCGGCCTGGTGCCGCGCGGCAGCCATATGGTGAGCTGCACCTTCGACATGGTCCCGGAG
ACCGTCGATCATCTCGACGAGGTCGGGCTGCGGCGGGTCTTCGGCTGCTTTCCGTGCGGCGTGATCGCCG
TCTGCGCGATGGTCGACGACCAGCCGGTCGGCATGGCGGCCAGCTCGTTCACGTCGGTTTCAGTTGACCC
GCCGCTGGTATCGATCTGTGTGCAGAACTGTTCGACGACGTGGCCGAAGTTGCGCGACCGCCCACGGCTC
GGTGTGAGCGTGCTCGCCGAGGGGCACGACGCGGCCTGTATGAGCCTGTCGCGCAAGGAAGGTAACCGGT
TCGCCGGGGTGTTCTGGAGCGAATTGTCCAGCGGGGGTGTGGTGATCGCCGGGGCCGGCGCCTGGCTGGA
TTGCCGCCCGTACGCGGAGATCCCGGCGGGGGATCACCTGATCGCCCTGCTGGAGATCTGCGCGGTGCGC
GCCGATCCCGAGACACCGCCGCTGGTGTTTCACGGTAGCCGGTTCCGCCGGTTGGAGTCTCGATGAAAGC
TTGCGGCCGCACTCGAGCACCACCACCACCACCACTGAGATCCGGCTGCTAACAAAGCCCGAAAGGAAGC
TGAGTTGGCTGCTGCCACCGCTGAGCAATAACTAGCATAACCCCTTGGGGCCTCTAAACGGGTCTTGAGG
GGTTTTTTGCTGAAAGGAGGAACTATATCCGGATTGGCGAATGGG
[124 nt withheld, positions 5506-5629]
C
[91 nt withheld, positions 5631-5721]
A
[49 nt withheld, positions 5723-5771]
CCTTTGACGTTGGAGTCCACGTTCTTTAATAGTGGACTCTTGTTCCAAACTG
