>Addgene plasmid #225730 | pET28b-MelI | depositor partial sequence | sequence record 442250 | MelI insert
GTGAGCTGCACCTTCGACATGGTCCCGGAGACCGTCGATCATCTCGACGAGGTCGGGCTGCGGCGGGTCT
TCGGCTGCTTTCCGTGCGGCGTGATCGCCGTCTGCGCGATGGTCGACGACCAGCCGGTCGGCATGGCGGC
CAGCTCGTTCACGTCGGTTTCAGTTGACCCGCCGCTGGTATCGATCTGTGTGCAGAACTGTTCGACGACG
TGGCCGAAGTTGCGCGACCGCCCACGGCTCGGTGTGAGCGTGCTCGCCGAGGGGCACGACGCGGCCTGTA
TGAGCCTGTCGCGCAAGGAAGGTAACCGGTTCGCCGGGGTGTTCTGGAGCGAATTGTCCAGCGGGGGTGT
GGTGATCGCCGGGGCCGGCGCCTGGCTGGATTGCCGCCCGTACGCGGAGATCCCGGCGGGGGATCACCTG
ATCGCCCTGCTGGAGATCTGCGCGGTGCGCGCCGATCCCGAGACACCGCCGCTGGTGTTTCACGGTAGCC
GGTTCCGCCGGTTGGAGTCTCGATGA
